LOCUS       pcDNA3_mId1_BICE 7181 bp DNA circular 12-APR-2020
DEFINITION  synthetic circular DNA
ACCESSION   .
VERSION     .
KEYWORDS    .
SOURCE      synthetic DNA construct
  ORGANISM  synthetic DNA construct
REFERENCE   1 (bases 1 to 7181)
  AUTHORS   .
  TITLE     Direct Submission
  JOURNAL   Exported Sunday, Apr 12, 2020 from SnapGene Viewer 5.0.8
            https://www.snapgene.com
COMMENT     Created: Saturday, December 27, 2008 1:53 PM pcDNA3
COMMENT
COMMENT     ApEinfo:methylated:1
FEATURES             Location/Qualifiers
     misc_feature    209..863
                     /note="CMV promoter"
                     /locus_tag="CMV promoter"
                     /label="CMV promoter"
                     /ApEinfo_label="CMV promoter"
                     /ApEinfo_fwdcolor="#7eff74"
                     /ApEinfo_revcolor="#7eff74"
                     /ApEinfo_graphicformat="arrow_data {{0 0.5 0 1 2 0 0 -1 0
                     -0.5} {} 0} width 5 offset 0"
     misc_feature    916..1362
                     /note="Mouse Id1"
                     /locus_tag="Mouse Id1"
                     /label="Mouse Id1"
                     /ApEinfo_label="Mouse Id1"
                     /ApEinfo_fwdcolor="#7eff74"
                     /ApEinfo_revcolor="#7eff74"
                     /ApEinfo_graphicformat="arrow_data {{0 0.5 0 1 2 0 0 -1 0
                     -0.5} {} 0} width 5 offset 0"
     misc_feature    2753..2984
                     /note="bGH pA"
                     /locus_tag="bGH pA"
                     /label="bGH pA"
                     /ApEinfo_label="bGH pA"
                     /ApEinfo_fwdcolor="#7eff74"
                     /ApEinfo_revcolor="#7eff74"
                     /ApEinfo_graphicformat="arrow_data {{0 0.5 0 1 2 0 0 -1 0
                     -0.5} {} 0} width 5 offset 0"
     misc_feature    3525..3850
                     /note="SV40 promoter"
                     /locus_tag="SV40 promoter"
                     /label="SV40 promoter"
                     /ApEinfo_label="SV40 promoter"
                     /ApEinfo_fwdcolor="#7eff74"
                     /ApEinfo_revcolor="#7eff74"
                     /ApEinfo_graphicformat="arrow_data {{0 0.5 0 1 2 0 0 -1 0
                     -0.5} {} 0} width 5 offset 0"
     misc_feature    3886..4680
                     /note="Neo ORF"
                     /locus_tag="Neo ORF"
                     /label="Neo ORF"
                     /ApEinfo_label="Neo ORF"
                     /ApEinfo_fwdcolor="#7eff74"
                     /ApEinfo_revcolor="#7eff74"
                     /ApEinfo_graphicformat="arrow_data {{0 0.5 0 1 2 0 0 -1 0
                     -0.5} {} 0} width 5 offset 0"
     misc_feature    4735..5107
                     /note="SV40 pA"
                     /locus_tag="SV40 pA"
                     /label="SV40 pA"
                     /ApEinfo_label="SV40 pA"
                     /ApEinfo_fwdcolor="#7eff74"
                     /ApEinfo_revcolor="#7eff74"
                     /ApEinfo_graphicformat="arrow_data {{0 0.5 0 1 2 0 0 -1 0
                     -0.5} {} 0} width 5 offset 0"
     misc_feature    1387..1997
                     /note="IRES"
                     /locus_tag="BICEP IRES from Sigma"
                     /label="BICEP IRES from Sigma"
                     /ApEinfo_label="BICEP IRES from Sigma"
                     /ApEinfo_fwdcolor="#7eff74"
                     /ApEinfo_revcolor="#7eff74"
                     /ApEinfo_graphicformat="arrow_data {{0 0.5 0 1 2 0 0 -1 0
                     -0.5} {} 0} width 5 offset 0"
     misc_feature    1998..2717
                     /locus_tag="YFP"
                     /label="YFP"
                     /ApEinfo_label="YFP"
                     /ApEinfo_fwdcolor="cyan"
                     /ApEinfo_revcolor="green"
                     /ApEinfo_graphicformat="arrow_data {{0 0.5 0 1 2 0 0 -1 0
                     -0.5} {} 0} width 5 offset 0"
ORIGIN
        1 gacggatcgg gagatctccc gatcccctat ggtcgactct cagtacaatc tgctctgatg
       61 ccgcatagtt aagccagtat ctgctccctg cttgtgtgtt ggaggtcgct gagtagtgcg
      121 cgagcaaaat ttaagctaca acaaggcaag gcttgaccga caattgcatg aagaatctgc
      181 ttagggttag gcgttttgcg ctgcttcgcg atgtacgggc cagatatacg cgttgacatt
      241 gattattgac tagttattaa tagtaatcaa ttacggggtc attagttcat agcccatata
      301 tggagttccg cgttacataa cttacggtaa atggcccgcc tggctgaccg cccaacgacc
      361 cccgcccatt gacgtcaata atgacgtatg ttcccatagt aacgccaata gggactttcc
      421 attgacgtca atgggtggac tatttacggt aaactgccca cttggcagta catcaagtgt
      481 atcatatgcc aagtacgccc cctattgacg tcaatgacgg taaatggccc gcctggcatt
      541 atgcccagta catgacctta tgggactttc ctacttggca gtacatctac gtattagtca
      601 tcgctattac catggtgatg cggttttggc agtacatcaa tgggcgtgga tagcggtttg
      661 actcacgggg atttccaagt ctccacccca ttgacgtcaa tgggagtttg ttttggcacc
      721 aaaatcaacg ggactttcca aaatgtcgta acaactccgc cccattgacg caaatgggcg
      781 gtaggcgtgt acggtgggag gtctatataa gcagagctct ctggctaact agagaaccca
      841 ctgcttactg gcttatcgaa attaatacga ctcactatag ggagacccaa gcttggtacc
      901 gagctcggat ccaccatgaa ggtcgccagt ggcagtgccg cagccgctgc aggccctagc
      961 tgttcgctga aggcgggcag gacagcgggc gaggtggtac ttggtctgtc ggagcaaagc
     1021 gtggccatct cgcgctgcgc tgggacgcgc ctgcccgcct tgctggacga gcagcaggtg
     1081 aacgtcctgc tctacgacat gaacggctgc tactcacgcc tcaaggagct ggtgcccacc
     1141 ctgccccaga accgcaaagt gagcaaggtg gagatcctgc agcatgtaat cgactacatc
     1201 agggacctgc agctggagct gaactcggag tctgaagtcg ggaccaccgg aggccgggga
     1261 ctgcctgtcc gcgccccgct cagcaccctg aacggcgaga tcagtgcctt ggcggccgag
     1321 gcggcatgtg ttccagccga cgatcgcatc ttgtgtcgct gagaattcct ctagggcggc
     1381 caattccgcc cctctccctc ccccccccct aacgttactg gccgaagccg cttggaataa
     1441 ggccggtgtg cgtttgtcta tatgtgattt tccaccatat tgccgtcttt tggcaatgtg
     1501 agggcccgga aacctggccc tgtcttcttg acgagcattc ctaggggtct ttcccctctc
     1561 gccaaaggaa tgcaaggtct gttgaatgtc gtgaaggaag cagttcctct ggaagcttct
     1621 tgaagacaaa caacgtctgt agcgaccctt tgcaggcagc ggaacccccc acctggcgac
     1681 aggtgcctct gcggccaaaa gccacgtgta taagatacac ctgcaaaggc ggcacaaccc
     1741 cagtgccacg ttgtgagttg gatagttgtg gaaagagtca aatggctctc ctcaagcgta
     1801 ttcaacaagg ggctgaagga tgcccagaag gtaccccatt gtatgggatc tgatctgggg
     1861 cctcggtgca catgctttac atgtgtttag tcgaggttaa aaaaacgtct aggccccccg
     1921 aaccacgggg acgtggtttt cctttgaaaa acacgatgat aagcttgcca caacccggga
     1981 taattcctgc agccaatatg gtgagcaagg gcgaggagct gttcaccggg gtggtgccca
     2041 tcctggtcga gctggacggc gacgtaaacg gccacaagtt cagcgtgtcc ggcgagggcg
     2101 agggcgatgc cacctacggc aagctgaccc tgaagctgat ctgcaccacc ggcaagctgc
     2161 ccgtgccctg gcccaccctc gtgaccaccc tgggctacgg cctgcagtgc ttcgcccgct
     2221 accccgacca catgaagcag cacgacttct tcaagtccgc catgcccgaa ggctacgtcc
     2281 aggagcgcac catcttcttc aaggacgacg gcaactacaa gacccgcgcc gaggtgaagt
     2341 tcgagggcga caccctggtg aaccgcatcg agctgaaggg catcgacttc aaggaggacg
     2401 gcaacatcct ggggcacaag ctggagtaca actacaacag ccacaacgtc tatatcaccg
     2461 ccgacaagca gaagaacggc atcaaggcca acttcaagat ccgccacaac atcgaggacg
     2521 gcggcgtgca gctcgccgac cactaccagc agaacacccc catcggcgac ggccccgtgc
     2581 tgctgcccga caaccactac ctgagctacc agtccgccct gagcaaagac cccaacgaga
     2641 agcgcgatca catggtcctg ctggagttcg tgaccgccgc cgggatcact ctcggcATGG
     2701 ACGAGCTGTA CAAGTAAtct agagggccct attctatagt gtcacctaaa tgctagagct
     2761 cgctgatcag cctcgactgt gccttctagt tgccagccat ctgttgtttg cccctccccc
     2821 gtgccttcct tgaccctgga aggtgccact cccactgtcc tttcctaata aaatgaggaa
     2881 attgcatcgc attgtctgag taggtgtcat tctattctgg ggggtggggt ggggcaggac
     2941 agcaaggggg aggattggga agacaatagc aggcatgctg gggatgcggt gggctctatg
     3001 gcttctgagg cggaaagaac cagctggggc tctagggggt atccccnnnn nnnnnnnnnn
     3061 nnnnnnnnnn nnnnnnnnnn nnnnnnnnnn nnnnnnnnnn nnnnnnnnnn nnnnnnnnnn
     3121 nnnnnnnnnn nnnnnnnnnn nnnnnnnnnn nnnnnnnnnn nnnnnnnnnn cnnnnnnnnn
     3181 nnnnnnnnnn nnnnnnnnnn nnncannnnn nnnnnnnnnn nnnnnnnnnn nnnnnnnnnn
     3241 nnnnnnnnnn nnnnnnnnnn nnannnnnnn nnnnnnnnnn nnnnnnnnnn nnnnnnnnnn
     3301 nnnnnnnnnn nncctttgac gttggagtcc acgttctttn nnnnnnnnnn nnnnnnnnnn
     3361 nnnnnnnnnn nnnnnnaccc tatctcggtc tattcttttg atttataagg gattttgggg
     3421 atttcggcct attggttaaa aaatgagctg atttaacaaa aatttaacgc gaattaattc
     3481 tgtggaatgt gtgtcagtta gggtgtggaa agtccccagg ctccccaggc aggcagaagt
     3541 atgcaaagca tgcatctcaa ttagtcagca accaggtgtg gaaagtcccc aggctcccca
     3601 gcaggcagaa gtatgcaaag catgcatctc aattagtcag caaccatagt cccgccccta
     3661 actccgccca tcccgcccct aactccgccc agttccgccc attctccgcc ccatggctga
     3721 ctaatttttt ttatttatgc agaggccgag gccgcctctg cctctgagct attccagaag
     3781 tagtgaggag gcttttttgg aggcctaggc ttttgcaaaa agctcccggg agcttgtata
     3841 tccattttcg gatctgatca agagacagga tgaggatcgt ttcgcatgat tgaacaagat
     3901 ggattgcacg caggttctcc ggccgcttgg gtggagaggc tattcggcta tgactgggca
     3961 caacagacaa tcggctgctc tgatgccgcc gtgttccggc tgtcagcgca ggggcgcccg
     4021 gttctttttg tcaagaccga cctgtccggt gccctgaatg aactgcagga cgaggcagcg
     4081 cggctatcgt ggctggccac gacgggcgtt ccttgcgcag ctgtgctcga cgttgtcact
     4141 gaagcgggaa gggactggct gctattgggc gaagtgccgg ggcaggatct cctgtcatct
     4201 caccttgctc ctgccgagaa agtatccatc atggctgatg caatgcggcg gctgcatacg
     4261 cttgatccgg ctacctgccc attcgaccac caagcgaaac atcgcatcga gcgagcacgt
     4321 actcggatgg aagccggtct tgtcgatcag gatgatctgg acgaagagca tcaggggctc
     4381 gcgccagccg aactgttcgc caggctcaag gcgcgcatgc ccgacggcga ggatctcgtc
     4441 gtgacccatg gcgatgcctg cttgccgaat atcatggtgg aaaatggccg cttttctgga
     4501 ttcatcgact gtggccggct gggtgtggcg gaccgctatc aggacatagc gttggctacc
     4561 cgtgatattg ctgaagagct tggcggcgaa tgggctgacc gcttcctcgt gctttacggt
     4621 atcgccgctc ccgattcgca gcgcatcgcc ttctatcgcc ttcttgacga gttcttctga
     4681 gcgggactct ggggttcgaa atgaccgacc aagcgacgcc caacctgcca tcacgagatt
     4741 tcgattccac cgccgccttc tatgaaaggt tgggcttcgg aatcgttttc cgggacgccg
     4801 gctggatgat cctccagcgc ggggatctca tgctggagtt cttcgcccac cccaacttgt
     4861 ttattgcagc ttataatggt tacaaataaa gcaatagcat cacaaatttc acaaataaag
     4921 catttttttc actgcattct agttgtggtt tgtccaaact catcaatgta tcttatcatg
     4981 tctgtatacc gtcgacctct agctagagct tggcgtaatc atggtcatag ctgtttcctg
     5041 tgtgaaattg ttatccgctc acaattccac acaacatacg agccggaagc ataaagtgta
     5101 aagcctgggg tgcctaatga gtgagctaac tcacattaat tgcgttgcgc tcactgcccg
     5161 ctttccagtc gggaaacctg tcgtgccagc tgcattaatg aatcggccaa cgcgcgggga
     5221 gaggcggttt gcgtattggg cgctcttccg cttcctcgct cactgactcg ctgcgctcgg
     5281 tcgttcggct gcggcgagcg gtatcagctc actcaaaggc ggtaatacgg ttatccacag
     5341 aatcagggga taacgcagga aagaacatgt gagcaaaagg ccagcaaaag gccaggaacc
     5401 gtaaaaaggc cgcgttgctg gcgtttttcc ataggctccg cccccctgac gagcatcaca
     5461 aaaatcgacg ctcaagtcag aggtggcgaa acccgacagg actataaaga taccaggcgt
     5521 ttccccctgg aagctccctc gtgcgctctc ctgttccgac cctgccgctt accggatacc
     5581 tgtccgcctt tctcccttcg ggaagcgtgg cgctttctca atgctcacgc tgtaggtatc
     5641 tcagttcggt gtaggtcgtt cgctccaagc tgggctgtgt gcacgaaccc cccgttcagc
     5701 ccgaccgctg cgccttatcc ggtaactatc gtcttgagtc caacccggta agacacgact
     5761 tatcgccact ggcagcagcc actggtaaca ggattagcag agcgaggtat gtaggcggtg
     5821 ctacagagtt cttgaagtgg tggcctaact acggctacac tagaaggaca gtatttggta
     5881 tctgcgctct gctgaagcca gttaccttcg gaaaaagagt tggtagctct tgatccggca
     5941 aacaaaccac cgctggtagc ggtggttttt ttgtttgcaa gcagcagatt acgcgcagaa
     6001 aaaaaggatc tcaagaagat cctttgatct tttctacggg gtctgacgct cagtggaacg
     6061 aaaactcacg ttaagggatt ttggtcatga gattatcaaa aaggatcttc acctagatcc
     6121 ttttaaatta aaaatgaagt tttaaatcaa tctaaagtat atatgagtaa acttggtctg
     6181 acagttacca atgcttaatc agtgaggcac ctatctcagc gatctgtcta tttcgttcat
     6241 ccatagttgc ctgactcccc gtcgtgtaga taactacgat acgggagggc ttaccatctg
     6301 gccccagtgc tgcaatgata ccgcgagacc cacgctcacc ggctccagat ttatcagcaa
     6361 taaaccagcc agccggaagg gccgagcgca gaagtggtcc tgcaacttta tccgcctcca
     6421 tccagtctat taattgttgc cgggaagcta gagtaagtag ttcgccagtt aatagtttgc
     6481 gcaacgttgt tgccattgct acaggcatcg tggtgtcacg ctcgtcgttt ggtatggctt
     6541 cattcagctc cggttcccaa cgatcaaggc gagttacatg atcccccatg ttgtgcaaaa
     6601 aagcggttag ctccttcggt cctccgatcg ttgtcagaag taagttggcc gcagtgttat
     6661 cactcatggt tatggcagca ctgcataatt ctcttactgt catgccatcc gtaagatgct
     6721 tttctgtgac tggtgagtac tcaaccaagt cattctgaga atagtgtatg cggcgaccga
     6781 gttgctcttg cccggcgtca atacgggata ataccgcgcc acatagcaga actttaaaag
     6841 tgctcatcat tggaaaacgt tcttcggggc gaaaactctc aaggatctta ccgctgttga
     6901 gatccagttc gatgtaaccc actcgtgcac ccaactgatc ttcagcatct tttactttca
     6961 ccagcgtttc tgggtgagca aaaacaggaa ggcaaaatgc cgcaaaaaag ggaataaggg
     7021 cgacacggaa atgttgaata ctcatactct tcctttttca atattattga agcatttatc
     7081 agggttattg tctcatgagc ggatacatat ttgaatgtat ttagaaaaat aaacaaatag
     7141 gggttccgcg cacatttccc cgaaaagtgc cacctgacgt c
//
