>Addgene plasmid #22668 | pId1-B.IRES-YFP | addgene full sequence | sequence record 316814 | Addgene NGS Result
GACATTGATTATTGACTAGTTATTAATAGTAATCAATTACGGGGTCATTAGTTCATAGCCCATATATGGA
GTTCCGCGTTACATAACTTACGGTAAATGGCCCGCCTGGCTGACCGCCCAACGACCCCCGCCCATTGACG
TCAATAATGACGTATGTTCCCATAGTAACGCCAATAGGGACTTTCCATTGACGTCAATGGGTGGAGTATT
TACGGTAAACTGCCCACTTGGCAGTACATCAAGTGTATCATATGCCAAGTACGCCCCCTATTGACGTCAA
TGACGGTAAATGGCCCGCCTGGCATTATGCCCAGTACATGACCTTATGGGACTTTCCTACTTGGCAGTAC
ATCTACGTATTAGTCATCGCTATTACCATGGTGATGCGGTTTTGGCAGTACATCAATGGGCGTGGATAGC
GGTTTGACTCACGGGGATTTCCAAGTCTCCACCCCATTGACGTCAATGGGAGTTTGTTTTGGCACCAAAA
TCAACGGGACTTTCCAAAATGTCGTAACAACTCCGCCCCATTGACGCAAATGGGCGGTAGGCGTGTACGG
TGGGAGGTCTATATAAGCAGAGCTCTCTGGCTAACTAGAGAACCCACTGCTTACTGGCTTATCGAAATTA
ATACGACTCACTATAGGGAGACCCAAGCTTGGTACCGAGCTCGGATCCACCATGAAGGTCGCCAGTGGCA
GTGCCGCAGCCGCTGCAGGCCCTAGCTGTTCGCTGAAGGCGGGCAGGACAGCGGGCGAGGTGGTACTTGG
TCTGTCGGAGCAAAGCGTGGCCATCTCGCGCTGCGCTGGGACGCGCCTGCCCGCCTTGCTGGACGAGCAG
CAGGTGAACGTCCTGCTCTACGACATGAACGGCTGCTACTCACGCCTCAAGGAGCTGGTGCCCACCCTGC
CCCAGAACCGCAAAGTGAGCAAGGTGGAGATCCTGCAGCATGTAATCGACTACATCAGGGACCTGCAGCT
GGAGCTGAACTCGGAGTCTGAAGTCGGGACCACCGGAGGCCGGGGACTGCCTGTCCGCGCCCCGCTCAGC
ACCCTGAACGGCGAGATCAGTGCCTTGGCGGCCGAGGCGGCATGTGTTCCAGCCGACGATCGCATCTTGT
GTCGCTGAGAATTCCTCTAGGGCGGCCAATTCCGCCCCTCTCCCCCCCCCCCCCTAACGTTACTGGCCGA
AGCCGCTTGGAATAAGGCCGGTGTGCGTTTGTCTATATGTTATTTTCCACCATATTGCCGTCTTTTGGCA
ATGTGAGGGCCCGGAAACCTGGCCCTGTCTTCTTGACGAGCATTCCTAGGGGTCTTTCCCCTCTCGCCAA
AGGAATGCAAGGTCTGTTGAATGTCGTGAAGGAAGCAGTTCCTCTGGAAGCTTCTTGAAGACAAACAACG
TCTGTAGCGACCCTTTGCAGGCAGCGGAACCCCCCACCTGGCGACAGGTGCCTCTGCGGCCAAAAGCCAC
GTGTATAAGATACACCTGCAAAGGCGGCACAACCCCAGTGCCACGTTGTGAGTTGGATAGTTGTGGAAAG
AGTCAAATGGCTCTCCTCAAGCGTATTCAACAAGGGGCTGAAGGATGCCCAGAAGGTACCCCATTGTATG
GGATCTGATCTGGGGCCTCGGTGCACATGCTTTACATGTGTTTAGTCGAGGTTAAAAAAACGTCTAGGCC
CCCCGAACCACGGGGACGTGGTTTTCCTTTGAAAAACACGATGATAAGCTTGCCACAACCCGGGATAATT
CCTGCAGCCAATATGGTGAGCAAGGGCGAGGAGCTGTTCACCGGGGTGGTGCCCATCCTGGTCGAGCTGG
ACGGCGACGTAAACGGCCACAAGTTCAGCGTGTCCGGCGAGGGCGAGGGCGATGCCACCTACGGCAAGCT
GACCCTGAAGCTGATCTGCACCACCGGCAAGCTGCCCGTGCCCTGGCCCACCCTCGTGACCACCCTGGGC
TACGGCCTGCAGTGCTTCGCCCGCTACCCCGACCACATGAAGCAGCACGACTTCTTCAAGTCCGCCATGC
CCGAAGGCTACGTCCAGGAGCGCACCATCTTCTTCAAGGACGACGGCAACTACAAGACCCGCGCCGAGGT
GAAGTTCGAGGGCGACACCCTGGTGAACCGCATCGAGCTGAAGGGCATCGACTTCAAGGAGGACGGCAAC
ATCCTGGGGCACAAGCTGGAGTACAACTACAACAGCCACAACGTCTATATCACCGCCGACAAGCAGAAGA
ACGGCATCAAGGCCAACTTCAAGATCCGCCACAACATCGAGGACGGCGGCGTGCAGCTCGCCGACCACTA
CCAGCAGAACACCCCCATCGGCGACGGCCCCGTGCTGCTGCCCGACAACCACTACCTGAGCTACCAGTCC
GCCCTGAGCAAAGACCCCAACGAGAAGCGCGATCACATGGTCCTGCTGGAGTTCGTGACCGCCGCCGGGA
TCACTCTCGGCATGGACGAGCTGTACAAGTAATCTAGAGGGCCCTATTCTATAGTGTCACCTAAATGCTA
GAGCTCGCTGATCAGCCTCGACTGTGCCTTCTAGTTGCCAGCCATCTGTTGTTTGCCCCTCCCCCGTGCC
TTCCTTGACCCTGGAAGGTGCCACTCCCACTGTCCTTTCCTAATAAAATGAGGAAATTGCATCGCATTGT
CTGAGTAGGTGTCATTCTATTCTGGGGGGTGGGGTGGGGCAGGACAGCAAGGGGGAGGATTGGGAAGACA
ATAGCAGGCATGCTGGGGATGCGGTGGGCTCTATGGCTTCTGAGGCGGAAAGAACCAGCTGGGGCTCTAG
GGGGTATCCCC
[124 nt withheld, positions 2812-2935]
C
[91 nt withheld, positions 2937-3027]
A
[49 nt withheld, positions 3029-3077]
CCTTTGACGTTGGAGTCCACGTTCTTT
[37 nt withheld, positions 3105-3141]
ACCCTATCTCGGTCTATTCTTTTGATTTATAAGGGATTTTGCCGATTTCGGCCTATTGGTTAAAAAATGA
GCTGATTTAACAAAAATTTAACGCGAATTAATTCTGTGGAATGTGTGTCAGTTAGGGTGTGGAAAGTCCC
CAGGCTCCCCAGCAGGCAGAAGTATGCAAAGCATGCATCTCAATTAGTCAGCAACCAGGTGTGGAAAGTC
CCCAGGCTCCCCAGCAGGCAGAAGTATGCAAAGCATGCATCTCAATTAGTCAGCAACCATAGTCCCGCCC
CTAACTCCGCCCATCCCGCCCCTAACTCCGCCCAGTTCCGCCCATTCTCCGCCCCATGGCTGACTAATTT
TTTTTATTTATGCAGAGGCCGAGGCCGCCTCTGCCTCTGAGCTATTCCAGAAGTAGTGAGGAGGCTTTTT
TGGAGGCCTAGGCTTTTGCAAAAAGCTCCCGGGAGCTTGTATATCCATTTTCGGATCTGATCAAGAGACA
GGATGAGGATCGTTTCGCATGATTGAACAAGATGGATTGCACGCAGGTTCTCCGGCCGCTTGGGTGGAGA
GGCTATTCGGCTATGACTGGGCACAACAGACAATCGGCTGCTCTGATGCCGCCGTGTTCCGGCTGTCAGC
GCAGGGGCGCCCGGTTCTTTTTGTCAAGACCGACCTGTCCGGTGCCCTGAATGAACTGCAGGACGAGGCA
GCGCGGCTATCGTGGCTGGCCACGACGGGCGTTCCTTGCGCAGCTGTGCTCGACGTTGTCACTGAAGCGG
GAAGGGACTGGCTGCTATTGGGCGAAGTGCCGGGGCAGGATCTCCTGTCATCTCACCTTGCTCCTGCCGA
GAAAGTATCCATCATGGCTGATGCAATGCGGCGGCTGCATACGCTTGATCCGGCTACCTGCCCATTCGAC
CACCAAGCGAAACATCGCATCGAGCGAGCACGTACTCGGATGGAAGCCGGTCTTGTCGATCAGGATGATC
TGGACGAAGAGCATCAGGGGCTCGCGCCAGCCGAACTGTTCGCCAGGCTCAAGGCGCGCATGCCCGACGG
CGAGGATCTCGTCGTGACCCATGGCGATGCCTGCTTGCCGAATATCATGGTGGAAAATGGCCGCTTTTCT
GGATTCATCGACTGTGGCCGGCTGGGTGTGGCGGACCGCTATCAGGACATAGCGTTGGCTACCCGTGATA
TTGCTGAAGAGCTTGGCGGCGAATGGGCTGACCGCTTCCTCGTGCTTTACGGTATCGCCGCTCCCGATTC
GCAGCGCATCGCCTTCTATCGCCTTCTTGACGAGTTCTTCTGAGCGGGACTCTGGGGTTCGAAATGACCG
ACCAAGCGACGCCCAACCTGCCATCACGAGATTTCGATTCCACCGCCGCCTTCTATGAAAGGTTGGGCTT
CGGAATCGTTTTCCGGGACGCCGGCTGGATGATCCTCCAGCGCGGGGATCTCATGCTGGAGTTCTTCGCC
CACCCCAACTTGTTTATTGCAGCTTATAATGGTTACAAATAAAGCAATAGCATCACAAATTTCACAAATA
AAGCATTTTTTTCACTGCATTCTAGTTGTGGTTTGTCCAAACTCATCAATGTATCTTATCATGTCTGTAT
ACCGTCGACCTCTAGCTAGAGCTTGGCGTAATCATGGTCATAGCTGTTTCCTGTGTGAAATTGTTATCCG
CTCACAATTCCACACAACATACGAGCCGGAAGCATAAAGTGTAAAGCCTGGGGTGCCTAATGAGTGAGCT
AACTCACATTAATTGCGTTGCGCTCACTGCCCGCTTTCCAGTCGGGAAACCTGTCGTGCCAGCTGCATTA
ATGAATCGGCCAACGCGCGGGGAGAGGCGGTTTGCGTATTGGGCGCTCTTCCGCTTCCTCGCTCACTGAC
TCGCTGCGCTCGGTCGTTCGGCTGCGGCGAGCGGTATCAGCTCACTCAAAGGCGGTAATACGGTTATCCA
CAGAATCAGGGGATAACGCAGGAAAGAACATGTGAGCAAAAGGCCAGCAAAAGGCCAGGAACCGTAAAAA
GGCCGCGTTGCTGGCGTTTTTCCATAGGCTCCGCCCCCCTGACGAGCATCACAAAAATCGACGCTCAAGT
CAGAGGTGGCGAAACCCGACAGGACTATAAAGATACCAGGCGTTTCCCCCTGGAAGCTCCCTCGTGCGCT
CTCCTGTTCCGACCCTGCCGCTTACCGGATACCTGTCCGCCTTTCTCCCTTCGGGAAGCGTGGCGCTTTC
TCATAGCTCACGCTGTAGGTATCTCAGTTCGGTGTAGGTCGTTCGCTCCAAGCTGGGCTGTGTGCACGAA
CCCCCCGTTCAGCCCGACCGCTGCGCCTTATCCGGTAACTATCGTCTTGAGTCCAACCCGGTAAGACACG
ACTTATCGCCACTGGCAGCAGCCACTGGTAACAGGATTAGCAGAGCGAGGTATGTAGGCGGTGCTACAGA
GTTCTTGAAGTGGTGGCCTAACTACGGCTACACTAGAAGAACAGTATTTGGTATCTGCGCTCTGCTGAAG
CCAGTTACCTTCGGAAAAAGAGTTGGTAGCTCTTGATCCGGCAAACAAACCACCGCTGGTAGCGGTGGTT
TTTTTGTTTGCAAGCAGCAGATTACGCGCAGAAAAAAAGGATCTCAAGAAGATCCTTTGATCTTTTCTAC
GGGGTCTGACGCTCAGTGGAACGAAAACTCACGTTAAGGGATTTTGGTCATGAGATTATCAAAAAGGATC
TTCACCTAGATCCTTTTAAATTAAAAATGAAGTTTTAAATCAATCTAAAGTATATATGAGTAAACTTGGT
CTGACAGTTACCAATGCTTAATCAGTGAGGCACCTATCTCAGCGATCTGTCTATTTCGTTCATCCATAGT
TGCCTGACTCCCCGTCGTGTAGATAACTACGATACGGGAGGGCTTACCATCTGGCCCCAGTGCTGCAATG
ATACCGCGAGACCCACGCTCACCGGCTCCAGATTTATCAGCAATAAACCAGCCAGCCGGAAGGGCCGAGC
GCAGAAGTGGTCCTGCAACTTTATCCGCCTCCATCCAGTCTATTAATTGTTGCCGGGAAGCTAGAGTAAG
TAGTTCGCCAGTTAATAGTTTGCGCAACGTTGTTGCCATTGCTACAGGCATCGTGGTGTCACGCTCGTCG
TTTGGTATGGCTTCATTCAGCTCCGGTTCCCAACGATCAAGGCGAGTTACATGATCCCCCATGTTGTGCA
AAAAAGCGGTTAGCTCCTTCGGTCCTCCGATCGTTGTCAGAAGTAAGTTGGCCGCAGTGTTATCACTCAT
GGTTATGGCAGCACTGCATAATTCTCTTACTGTCATGCCATCCGTAAGATGCTTTTCTGTGACTGGTGAG
TACTCAACCAAGTCATTCTGAGAATAGTGTATGCGGCGACCGAGTTGCTCTTGCCCGGCGTCAATACGGG
ATAATACCGCGCCACATAGCAGAACTTTAAAAGTGCTCATCATTGGAAAACGTTCTTCGGGGCGAAAACT
CTCAAGGATCTTACCGCTGTTGAGATCCAGTTCGATGTAACCCACTCGTGCACCCAACTGATCTTCAGCA
TCTTTTACTTTCACCAGCGTTTCTGGGTGAGCAAAAACAGGAAGGCAAAATGCCGCAAAAAAGGGAATAA
GGGCGACACGGAAATGTTGAATACTCATACTCTTCCTTTTTCAATATTATTGAAGCATTTATCAGGGTTA
TTGTCTCATGAGCGGATACATATTTGAATGTATTTAGAAAAATAAACAAATAGGGGTTCCGCGCACATTT
CCCCGAAAAGTGCCACCTGACGTCGACGGATCGGGAGATCTCCCGATCCCCTATGGTGCACTCTCAGTAC
AATCTGCTCTGATGCCGCATAGTTAAGCCAGTATCTGCTCCCTGCTTGTGTGTTGGAGGTCGCTGAGTAG
TGCGCGAGCAAAATTTAAGCTACAACAAGGCAAGGCTTGACCGACAATTGCATGAAGAATCTGCTTAGGG
TTAGGCGTTTTGCGCTGCTTCGCGATGTACGGGCCAGATATACGCGTT
Features (pLannotate 1.2.2; 23 found; start..end, strand, type, name):
      1..380     +  enhancer       CMV enhancer: human cytomegalovirus immediate early enhancer
    381..584     +  promoter       CMV promoter: human cytomegalovirus (CMV) immediate early promoter
    580..613     +  LTR            5' LTR (truncated) (fragment): truncated 5' long terminal repeat (LTR) from HIV-1
    629..647     +  promoter       T7 promoter: promoter for bacteriophage T7 RNA polymerase
    682..1125    +  CDS            ID1: ID1_HUMAN - Also known as BHLHB24, ID. Experimental evidence at protein level: Swiss-Prot protein existence level 1. Transcriptional regulator (lacking a basic DNA binding domain) which negatively regulates the basic helix-loop-helix (bHLH) transcription factors by forming heterodimers and inhibiting their DNA binding and transcriptional activity. Implicated in regulating a variety of cellular processes, including cellular growth, senescence, differentiation, apoptosis, angiogenesis, and neoplastic transformation. Inhibits skeletal muscle and cardiac myocyte differentiation. Regulates the circ
   1265..1727    +  misc_feature   IRES: internal ribosome entry site (IRES) of the encephalomyocarditis virus (EMCV)
   1763..2482    +  CDS            Venus: yellow fluorescent protein (YFP) with fast and efficient maturation (Nagai et al., 2002) mammalian codon-optimized
   2498..2516    -  promoter       SP6 promoter: promoter for bacteriophage SP6 RNA polymerase
   2542..2766    +  polyA_signal   bGH poly(A) signal: bovine growth hormone polyadenylation signal
   2770..2791    +  promoter       SV40 promoter (fragment): SV40 enhancer and early promoter
   2812..3240    +  rep_origin     f1 ori (sequence partly withheld): f1 bacteriophage origin of replication; arrow indicates direction of (+) strand synthesis
   3254..3583    +  promoter       SV40 promoter: SV40 enhancer and early promoter
   3650..4441    +  CDS            neo: KKA2_KLEPN - Also known as kan, nptII. Experimental evidence at protein level: Swiss-Prot protein existence level 1. Resistance to kanamycin, neomycin, paromomycin, ribostamycin, butirosin and gentamicin B. From Klebsiella pneumoniae.
   4465..4623    +  CDS            ble (fragment): BLE_KLEPN - Experimental evidence at protein level: Swiss-Prot protein existence level 1. Binding protein with a strong affinity to the bleomycin family of antibiotics. Binds to CL990; an antimitotic-antibiotic compound. From Klebsiella pneumoniae.
   4618..4739    +  polyA_signal   SV40 poly(A) signal: SV40 polyadenylation signal
   4812..4828    -  protein_bind   lac operator: The lac repressor binds to the lac operator to inhibit transcription in E. coli. This inhibition can be relieved by adding lactose or isopropyl-β-D-thiogalactopyranoside (IPTG). lac repressor encoded by lacI
   4836..4866    -  promoter       lac promoter: promoter for the E. coli lac operon
   4881..4902    -  protein_bind   CAP binding site: CAP binding activates transcription in the presence of cAMP. E. coli catabolite activator protein
   4915..5007    -  CDS            lacI (fragment): lac repressor; lacI; The lac repressor binds to the lac operator to inhibit transcription in E. coli. This inhibition can be relieved by adding lactose or isopropyl-β-D-thiogalactopyranoside (IPTG).
   5190..5778    -  rep_origin     ori: high-copy-number ColE1/pMB1/pBR322/pUC origin of replication
   5949..6809    -  CDS            AmpR: β-lactamase; bla; confers resistance to ampicillin, carbenicillin, and related antibiotics
   6810..6914    -  promoter       AmpR promoter: bla
   6973..7025    -  misc_feature   bom (fragment): basis of mobility region from pBR322
