[The description below was written by a language model from this plasmid's Addgene catalogue record, the feature table of its GenBank file and pLannotate feature annotations shown in this document.]
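Description:
pId1-B.IRES-YFP is a mammalian expression plasmid of about 7.2 kb built on the pcDNA3 backbone. It carries a bicistronic cassette that co-expresses mouse Id1 (Inhibitor of DNA binding 1) and a yellow fluorescent reporter. In bacteria it is maintained at high copy through a ColE1/pUC-type origin and selected with ampicillin via the β-lactamase gene. An f1 origin is also present. For mammalian cells, a separate SV40 early promoter drives the neomycin phosphotransferase gene, followed by an SV40 polyadenylation signal, allowing G418 selection of stable transfectants.

The payload is transcribed from the human CMV immediate-early enhancer/promoter and terminated by the bovine growth hormone polyadenylation signal. The Id1 coding sequence was cloned between BamHI and EcoRI sites, both retained. Automated annotation matched it to the human ID1 protein entry, but the catalogue and depositor map both identify it as mouse. Id1 is a helix-loop-helix protein lacking a basic DNA-binding domain, and it inhibits bHLH transcription factors by heterodimerising with them. Downstream lies a commercially sourced "BICEP" IRES, annotated as the encephalomyocarditis virus type, which permits cap-independent translation of the second open reading frame from the same mRNA. The catalogue lists the IRES-YFP unit under tags, but Id1 and the fluorescent protein are made as separate polypeptides rather than as a fusion. Fluorescence therefore marks cells expressing the Id1 transcript without modifying Id1. The YFP is detected as Venus, a fast-maturing variant, in line with the depositor's comment that this plasmid is identical to the pId1-B.IRES-Venus deposit. T7 and SP6 promoters flank the cassette and serve as sequencing primer sites. The plasmid suits Id1 overexpression with fluorescent identification of expressing cells, and it is associated with work on Id1 in adult neural stem cells.
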