Addgene plasmid #22668: pId1-B.IRES-YFP
Depositing lab: Robert Benezra. Depositing organization: Memorial Sloan-Kettering Cancer Center. Publication: High levels of Id1 expression define B1 type adult neural stem cells. Nam HS, Benezra R. Cell Stem Cell. 2009 Nov 6. 5(5):515-26. 10.1016/j.stem.2009.08.017 PubMed 19896442.
Backbone
  Vector backbone: pcDNA3
  Vector type: Mammalian Expression
  Selectable markers: Neomycin (select with G418)
Growth in bacteria
  Bacterial resistance: Ampicillin, 100 μg/mL
  Growth temperature: 37°C
  Growth strain: DH5alpha
  Copy number: High Copy
Gene/Insert
  Gene/Insert name: Inhibitor of DNA binding 1 (alt name: Id1)
  Species: M. musculus (mouse)
  Entrez Gene: Id1 (a.k.a. AI323524, D2Wsu140e, Idb1, bHLHb24)
  Tag / fusion protein: B.IRES-YFP (C terminal on backbone)
  Cloning method: Restriction Enzyme; 5′ cloning site BamH1 (not destroyed); 3′ cloning site EcoR1 (not destroyed)
  Sequencing primers: 5′ T7; 3′ Sp6
Resource information
  A portion of this plasmid was derived from a plasmid made by: The IRES in this plasmid, “BICEP IRES” was purchased from Sigma.
Terms and licenses: Academic/Nonprofit Terms; Industry Terms: Not Available to Industry
Depositor comments: This plasmid is identical to Plasmid 22664: pId1-B.IRES-Venus.
How to cite: pId1-B.IRES-YFP was a gift from Robert Benezra (Addgene plasmid # 22668 ; http://n2t.net/addgene:22668 ; RRID:Addgene_22668)
