>Addgene plasmid #22668 | pId1-B.IRES-YFP | addgene partial sequence | sequence record 28522 | 22668 with BGH-rev
GGTGACCTATAGAATAGGGCCCTCTAGATTACTTGTACAGCTCGTCCATGCCGAGAGTGATCCCGGCGGC
GGTCACGAACTCCAGCAGGACCATGTGATCGCGCTTCTCGTTGGGGTCTTTGCTCAGGGCGGACTGGTAG
CTCAGGTAGTGGTTGTCGGGCAGCAGCACGGGGCCGTCGCCGATGGGGGTGTTCTGCTGGTAGTGGTCGG
CGAGCTGCACGCCGCCGTCCTCGATGTTGTGGCGGATCTTGAAGTTGGCCTTGATGCCGTTCTTCTGCTT
GTCGGCGGTGATATAGACGTTGTGGCTGTTGTAGTTGTACTCCAGCTTGTGCCCCAGGATGTTGCCGTCC
TCCTTGAAGTCGATGCCCTTCAGCTCGATGCGGTTCACCAGGGTGTCGCCCTCGAACTTCACCTCGGCGC
GGGTCTTGTAGTTGCCGTCGTCCTTGAAGAAGATGGTGCGCTCCTGGACGTAGCCTTCGGGCATGGCGGA
CTTGAAGAAGTCGTGCTGCTTCATGTGGTCGGGGTAGCGGGCGAAGCACTGCAGGCCGTAGCCCAGGGTG
GTCACGAGGGTGGGCCAGGGCACGGGCAGCTTGCCGGTGGTGCAGATCAGCTTCAGGGTCAGCTTGCCGT
AGGTGGCATCGCCCTCGCCCTCGCCGGACA
