>Addgene plasmid #22668 | pId1-B.IRES-YFP | addgene partial sequence | sequence record 28523 | 22668 with CMV-F
AGCTCTCTGGCTAACTAGAGAACCCACTGCTTACTGGCTTATCGAAATTAATACGACTCACTATAGGGAG
ACCCAAGCTTGGTACCGAGCTCGGATCCACCATGAAGGTCGCCAGTGGCAGTGCCGCAGCCGCTGCAGGC
CCTAGCTGTTCGCTGAAGGCGGGCAGGACAGCGGGCGAGGTGGTACTTGGTCTGTCGGAGCAAAGCGTGG
CCATCTCGCGCTGCGCTGGGACGCGCCTGCCCGCCTTGCTGGACGAGCAGCAGGTGAACGTCCTGCTCTA
CGACATGAACGGCTGCTACTCACGCCTCAAGGAGCTGGTGCCCACCCTGCCCCAGAACCGCAAAGTGAGC
AAGGTGGAGATCCTGCAGCATGTAATCGACTACATCAGGGACCTGCAGCTGGAGCTGAACTCGGAGTCTG
AAGTCGGGACCACCGGAGGCCGGGGACTGCCTGTCCGCGCCCCGCTCAGCACCCTGAACGGCGAGATCAG
TGCCTTGGCGGCCGAGGCGGCATGTGTTCCAGCCGACGATCGCATCTTGTGTCGCTGAGAATTCCTCTAG
GGCGGCCAATTCCGCCCCTCTCCCCCCCCCCCCCTAACGTTACTGGCCGAAGCCGCTTGGAATAAGGCCG
GTGTGCGTTTGTCTATATGTTATTTTCCACCATATTGCCGTCTTTTGGCAATGT
